Addgene plasmid #33305: pT7-L3-S3T1L
Depositing lab: Terence Dermody. Depositing organization: Vanderbilt University. Publication: An improved reverse genetics system for mammalian orthoreoviruses. Kobayashi T, Ooms LS, Ikizler M, Chappell JD, Dermody TS. Virology. 2010 Mar 15;398(2):194-200. Epub 2009 Dec 29. 10.1016/j.virol.2009.11.037 PubMed 20042210.
Backbone
  Vector backbone: p3E5EGFP
  Backbone manufacturer: made by Yoshihiro Kawaoka
  Vector type: Mammalian Expression
Growth in bacteria
  Bacterial resistance: Ampicillin, 100 μg/mL
  Growth temperature: 37°C
  Growth strain: Stbl3
  Copy number: High Copy
Gene/Insert 1
  Gene/Insert name: L3
  Entrez Gene: MoV1sL3gp1 (a.k.a. MoV1sL3gp1)
  Promoter: T7
  Cloning method: Restriction Enzyme; 5′ cloning site none (unknown if destroyed); 3′ cloning site none (unknown if destroyed)
  Sequencing primers: 5′ ovL3T1L-F
Gene/Insert 2
  Gene/Insert name: S3
  Entrez Gene: MoV1sS3gp1 (a.k.a. MoV1sS3gp1)
  Promoter: T7
  Cloning method: Restriction Enzyme; 5′ cloning site none (unknown if destroyed); 3′ cloning site none (unknown if destroyed)
  Sequencing primers: 5′ none; 3′ SP6
Terms and licenses: Academic/Nonprofit Terms; Industry Terms: Not Available to Industry
How to cite: pT7-L3-S3T1L was a gift from Terence Dermody (Addgene plasmid # 33305 ; http://n2t.net/addgene:33305 ; RRID:Addgene_33305)
