[The description below was written by a language model from this plasmid's Addgene catalogue record and pLannotate feature annotations shown in this document.]
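Description:
pT7-L3-S3T1L is an 8.5 kb reverse-genetics plasmid carrying cDNA copies of two genome segments, L3 and S3, of mammalian orthoreovirus type 1 Lang (T1L). It is built on the p3E5EGFP backbone and catalogued as a mammalian expression vector. In bacteria it is maintained at high copy through a ColE1/pUC-type origin and selected with ampicillin via the bla gene. The feature table also picks up short remnants of pBR322-derived sequence (fragments of TcR, bom, rop and lacI) and an SP6 promoter downstream of the second cassette. These are backbone leftovers or priming sites, not functional parts of the payload.

The payload consists of two tandem transcription units in the same orientation with identical architecture. Each begins with a T7 promoter placed just upstream of the viral segment, followed by a hepatitis delta virus ribozyme and a T7 terminator. The first unit carries L3, which encodes the inner capsid (core) protein with NTPase, RNA triphosphatase and helicase activities. The second carries S3, which encodes the ssRNA-binding nonstructural protein thought to act in genome packaging. In cells supplied with T7 RNA polymerase, transcription starts close to the segment's 5' end, and self-cleavage by the ribozyme trims the transcript to generate a defined 3' end. This arrangement is intended to give plus-strand RNAs resembling authentic viral transcripts. The small "SET1" hits between ribozyme and terminator are probably T7 gene 10-derived sequence that accompanies the terminator, not a tag.

Combining two segments on one plasmid reduces the number of plasmids to be co-transfected for virus rescue, consistent with the associated work on an improved orthoreovirus reverse genetics system. The plasmid would be used with companion constructs supplying the remaining T1L segments to recover wild-type or engineered reovirus from cloned cDNA.
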