Features (pLannotate 1.2.2; 20 found; start..end, strand, type, name):
     18..35      +  promoter       T7 promoter (fragment): promoter for bacteriophage T7 RNA polymerase
     48..3872    +  CDS            L3: LMBD1_REOVL - Experimental evidence at protein level: Swiss-Prot protein existence level 1. Inner capsid (core) component. Displays NTPase, RNA 5'- triphosphatase (RTPase) and RNA helicase activities and probably participates in transcription of the viral genome. Helicase activity might be involved in unwinding or reannealing dsRNA during RNA synthesis. RTPase enzymatic activity represents the first step in RNA capping, which yields a 5'-diphosphorylated plus-strand RNA (By similarity). From Reovirus type 1 (strain Lang) (T1L) (Mammalian orthoreovirus 1).
   3933..4024    +  ncRNA          HDV ribozyme: Accession: RF00094 - Hepatitis delta virus ribozyme
   4039..4088    +  CDS            SET1 (fragment): solubility-enhancement tag derived from T7 phage gene 10B
   4096..4143    +  terminator     T7 terminator: transcription terminator for bacteriophage T7 RNA polymerase
   4172..4206    +  misc_feature   MCS (fragment): pUC18/19 multiple cloning site
   4207..4224    +  promoter       T7 promoter (fragment): promoter for bacteriophage T7 RNA polymerase
   4251..5348    +  CDS            S3: SIGNS_REOVL - Experimental evidence at protein level: Swiss-Prot protein existence level 1. Protein that binds to ssRNA and may be involved in genome packaging. From Reovirus type 1 (strain Lang) (T1L) (Mammalian orthoreovirus 1).
   5419..5510    +  ncRNA          HDV ribozyme: Accession: RF00094 - Hepatitis delta virus ribozyme
   5525..5574    +  CDS            SET1 (fragment): solubility-enhancement tag derived from T7 phage gene 10B
   5582..5629    +  terminator     T7 terminator: transcription terminator for bacteriophage T7 RNA polymerase
   5658..5692    +  misc_feature   MCS (fragment): pUC18/19 multiple cloning site
   5697..5715    -  promoter       SP6 promoter: promoter for bacteriophage SP6 RNA polymerase
   5944..6219    +  CDS            TcR (fragment): tetracycline efflux protein; tet; confers resistance to tetracycline
   6219..6269    -  misc_feature   bom (fragment): basis of mobility region from pBR322
   6371..6406    -  CDS            rop (fragment): Rop protein, which maintains plasmids at low copy number; rop
   6501..6605    +  promoter       AmpR promoter: bla
   6606..7466    +  CDS            AmpR: β-lactamase; bla; confers resistance to ampicillin, carbenicillin, and related antibiotics
   7637..8225    +  rep_origin     ori: high-copy-number ColE1/pMB1/pBR322/pUC origin of replication
   8408..8461    +  CDS            lacI (fragment): lac repressor; lacI; The lac repressor binds to the lac operator to inhibit transcription in E. coli. This inhibition can be relieved by adding lactose or isopropyl-β-D-thiogalactopyranoside (IPTG).
>Addgene plasmid #33305 | pT7-L3-S3T1L | depositor full sequence | sequence record 39535 | pT7-L3-S3T1L sequence 8467 bps
ATCGATCCCGGGAATTCTAATACGACTCACTATAGCTAATCGTCAGGATGAAGCGGATTCCAAGGAAGAC
AAAGGGCAAATCCAGCGGAAAGGGCAATGACTCAACAGAAAGATCGGACGATGGCTCGAGCCAATTACGA
GACAAGCAAAACAATAAGGCTGGCCCTGCCACTACGGAGCCTGGCACATCTAACCGAGAGCAATACAGAG
CCCGACCAGGTATTGCATCTGTGCAGAGGGCCACTGAAAGTGCAGAACTGCCCATGAAGAATAATGACGA
AGGGACGCCAGATAAGAAAGGAAATACTAGGGGCGACTTAGTTAATGAGCATAGTGAGGCTAAAGACGAG
GCGGATGAAGCGACGCAGAAGCAGGCAAAAGACACAGACAAAAGTAAAGCGCAAGTCACATATTCAGACA
CTGGTATCAATAATGCTAATGAACTGTCAAGATCTGGGAATGTGGATAATGAGGGTGGAAGTAATCAGAA
GCCGATGTCCACCAGAATAGCTGAAGCAACGTCTACTATAGTGTCGAAACATCCTGCGCGTGTTGGGTTA
CCACCTACCGCTAGCAGTGGTCATGGGTATCAGTGCCACGTCTGTTCTGCAGTCCTGTTTAGTCCTTTAG
ACCTAGATGCCCACGTCGCCTCACATGGTTTGCATGGTAACATGACATTAACATCGAGTGAGATTCAGCG
ACATATAACTGAGTTCATCAGCTCATGGCAAAATCATCCTATTGTTCAAGTTTCGGCTGATGTCGAAAAT
AAGAAGACTGCTCAACTGCTTCACGCTGACACTCCTCGACTCGTCACTTGGGATGCTGGTTTGTGTACTT
CGTTCAAAATCGTCCCGATTGTGCCAGCTCAGGTGCCGCAGGATGTACTGGCCTATACGTTTTTCACCTC
TTCATATGCCATCCAATCACCGTTTCCAGAGGCGGCAGTGTCTAGGATTGTGGTGCATACGAGATGGGCA
TCTAATGTTGACTTTGACCGAGATTCGTCTGTCATCATGGCGCCACCTACAGAAAACAATATCCATTTGT
TTAAGCAGTTACTAAATACTGAAACCCTGTCTGTAAGGGGGGCTAATCCGCTAATGTTTAGAGCGAACGT
GTTGCATATGTTGCTGGAGTTCGTATTAGATAACTTGTATCTGAACAGACATACGGGATTCTCTCAAGAC
CACACACCATTTACTGAGGGTGCTAATCTGCGCTCACTTCCTGGCCCCGATGCTGAGAAATGGTACTCGA
TTATGTATCCAACGCGCATGGGAACGCCGAATGTATCAAAAATATGTAATTTCGTCGCCTCTTGTGTGCG
AAATCGGGTTGGACGATTTGATCGAGCACAGATGATGAACGGAGCTATGTCAGAGTGGGTGGATGTCTTC
GAGACTTCAGACGCGCTTACCGTCTCCATTCGAGGTCGATGGATGGCTAGACTAGCTCGCATGAACATAA
ATCCAACAGAGATCGAATGGGCGTTGACTGAATGTGCACAAGGATATGTGACTGTCACAAGTCCTTACGC
TCCTAGCGTAAATAGATTGATGCCCTATCGTATCTCCAACGCTGAGCGGCAAATATCACAGATAATCAGG
ATCATGAACATTGGCAATAACGCGACGGTGATACAACCTGTTCTGCAAGATATTTCAGTACTCCTTCAAC
GCATATCACCACTCCAAATAGATCCAACTATTATTTCCAACACTATGTCAACAGTCTCGGAGTCTACTAC
TCAGACCCTCAGCCCCGCGTCCTCAATTTTGGGTAAACTACGACCGAGTAACTCAGATTTCTCTAGTTTT
AGAGTCGCGTTGGCTGGATGGCTTTATAATGGAGTTGTGACGACGGTGATTGATGATAGTTCATATCCAA
AAGACGGTGGCAGCGTGACCTCACTTGAAAATCTGTGGGATTTCTTCATCCTTGCGCTTGCTCTACCACT
GACAACTGACCCCTGTGCACCTGTGAAAGCATTCATGACCTTAGCTAACATGATGGTTGGTTTCGAGACA
ATCCCTATGGATAATCAGATCTATACTCAATCGAGACGCGCGAGTGCTTTCTCAACGCCTCACACGTGGC
CACGATGCTTCATGAATATCCAGTTAATTTCTCCAATCGATGCTCCTATCTTGCGACAGTGGGCTGAAAT
TATTCATAGATACTGGCCTAACCCTTCACAGATTCGTTATGGTGCACCGAACGTTTTCGGCTCGGCAAAT
TTGTTCACTCCACCTGAGGTGCTGTTATTGCCAATCGATCATCAACCAGCTAATGTAACAACGCCAACGC
TGGACTTCACCAATGAGTTGACTAATTGGCGCGCTCGTGTCTGTGAGCTTATGAAGAATCTTGTTGATAA
TCAAAGATATCAACCTGGATGGACACAAAGTCTAGTCTCGTCAATGCGCGGAACGCTAGACAAATTGAAG
TTGATTAAATCGATGACACCCATGTATCTGCAACAGCTGGCTCCGGTAGAGTTAGCAGTGATAGCTCCCA
TGTTGCCTTTCCCACCTTTCCAGGTGCCCTACGTCCGTCTCGATCGTGATAGAGTTCCAACAATGGTCGG
AGTAACACGACAGTCACGAGATACTATTACTCAGCCAGCGCTATCGCTGTCGACGACCAATACTACTGTT
GGCGTGCCACTAGCTCTAGACGCGAGGGCTATCACCGTTGCGCTGTTGTCAGGGAAATATCCGCCGGATT
TAGTGACAAATGTATGGTACGCTGATGCCATTTATCCAATGTATGCAGACACTGAGGTGTTCTCTAATCT
TCAGAGAGACATGATTACCTGCGAGGCCGTGCAGACATTAGTGACTCTGGTGGCGCAAATATCAGAGACC
CAGTATCCTGTAGATAGGTATCTTGATTGGATCCCATCACTGAGAGCATCGGCGGCGACGGCGGCGACAT
TTGCTGAGTGGGTTAATACTTCAATGAAGACGGCGTTTGATTTGTCTGACATGCTGTTAGAGCCTCTCCT
AAGCGGTGATCCGAGGATGACTCAACTAGCGATTCAGTATCAGCAATACAATGGCAGAACGTTTAATGTC
ATACCTGAAATGCCAGGTTCAGTTATTGCTGACTGCGTTCAACTAACAGCAGAAGTCTTCAATCACGAAT
ATAACCTGTTTGGGATTGCGCGGGGTGATATCATCATTGGCCGTGTTCAGTCGACACATTTGTGGTCACC
GCTGGCTCCTCCACCTGACCTGGTGTTTGATCGTGACACTCCTGGTGTTCACATCTTCGGACGAGATTGC
CGCATATCGTTTGGAATGAATGGCGCCGCGCCAATGATTAGAGATGAGACTGGAATGATGGTGCCTTTTG
AAGGAAATTGGATCTTCCCACTGGCGCTTTGGCAAATGAATACACGATATTTTAATCAACAATTCGACGC
GTGGATTAAGACAGGAGAGTTGCGAATCCGTATTGAGATGGGCGCGTATCCATATATGTTGCATTACTAT
GATCCACGTCAGTACGCTAATGCATGGAATTTAACATCCGCCTGGCTTGAAGAAATTACACCGACGAGCA
TCCCATCCGTGCCTTTCATGGTGCCCATTTCAAGTGATCATGACATTTCCTCTGCCCCAGCTGTCCAATA
CATCATCTCGACTGAATATAATGATCGGTCTTTATTCTGCACTAACTCATCATCTCCCCAAACTATCGCT
GGACCAGACAAACACATTCCAGTTGAAAGATATAACATTCTGACCAACCCCGACGCTCCACCCACGCAGA
TACAACTGCCTGAAGTTGTTGACTTGTATAACGTCGTCACACGCTATGCGTATGAGACTCCGCCTATTAC
CGCTGTCGTTATGGGTGTTCCTTGATCCTCATCCTCCCAACAGGTGCTAGAGCATCGCGCTCGATGCTAG
TTGGGCCGATTCATCGGGTCGGCATGGCATCTCCACCTCCTCGCGGTCCGACCTGGGCATCCGAAGGAGG
ACGTCGTCCACTCGGATGGCTAAGGGAGAGCTCAAAAAAAAGGATCCGGCTGCTAACAAAGCCCGAAAGG
AAGCTGAGTTGGCTGCTGCCACCGCTGAGCAATAACTAGCATAACCCCTTGGGGCCTCTAAACGGGTCTT
GAGGGGTTTTTTGCTGAAAGGAGGAACTATATCCGGATCGAGATCCTCTAGAGTCGACCTGCAGGCATGC
AAGCTTTAATACGACTCACTATAGCTAAAGTCACGCCTGTTGTCGTCACTATGGCTTCCTCACTCAGGGC
TGCGATCTCTAAGATCAAGAGAGATGATGTTGGTCAGCAAGTTTGTCCAAATTATGTCATGCTTAGATCA
TCGGTCACAACGAAGGTGGTACGAAACGTTGTTGAGTATCAAATCCGTACAGGTGGATTCTTTTCGTGCC
TAGCTATGTTGAGACCGCTCCAGTATGCTAAACGTGAGCGTCTGCTTGGACAAAGGAATCTGGAACGCAT
ATCGACTAGGGACATTCTTCAGACACGCGATTTGCACTCATTGTGCATGCCAACTCCTGACGCGCCAATG
TCCAATCATCAGGCAGCCACCATGAGAGAGCTGATCTGCAGCTACTTCAAGGTCGACCACACTGATGGGT
TGAAATATATACCCATGGATGAGAGATATTCTCCATCATCGCTTGCCAGATTGTTCACTATGGGTATGGC
TGGACTACACATTACCACTGAGCCTTCCTACAAACGTGTGCCCATCATGCACTTGGCAGCAGATTTGGAC
TGCATGACGTTAGCTTTACCCTACATGATTACACTTGATGGTGACACAGTGGTACCTGTCGCCCCAACGC
TTTCTGCAGAACAGCTTTTGGATGATGGACTTAAGGGATTAGCATGCATGGATATCTCATACGGATGTGA
GGTGGACGCTAGCAACCGATCAGCTGGTGATCAGAGCATGGATTCTTCACGATGCATCAATGAGTTATAT
TGCGAGGAAACGGCAGAAGCTATCTGTGTACTCAAAACATGTCTTGTGCTGAACTGTATGCAATTCAAAC
TTGAGATGGATGATTTAGCACACAACGCTACTGAGCTGGACAAGATACAGATGATGATACCTTTTAGTGA
ACGTGTTTTCAGAATGGCTTCTTCATTTGCTACCATTGATGCCCAGTGTTTCAGGTTTTGTGTGATGATG
AAGGATAAGAATTTGAAGATAGACATGCGTGAAACGATGAGACTTTGGACTCGATCGGCGTTGGACGATT
CAGTGGTTACGTCATCTTTGAGTATTTCGCTGGATCGAGGTCGATGGGTAGCAGCTGATGCTACTGATGC
TAGATTGCTGGTGTTTCCAATTCGCGTGTAATGGGTGAGTGAGCCGATGTGGTCGCCAAGACATGTGCCG
GTGTCTTGGTGGTGGGTGGCGCCTAATCATCGGGTCGGCATGGCATCTCCACCTCCTCGCGGTCCGACCT
GGGCATCCGAAGGAGGACGTCGTCCACTCGGATGGCTAAGGGAGAGCTCAAAAAAAAGGATCCGGCTGCT
AACAAAGCCCGAAAGGAAGCTGAGTTGGCTGCTGCCACCGCTGAGCAATAACTAGCATAACCCCTTGGGG
CCTCTAAACGGGTCTTGAGGGGTTTTTTGCTGAAAGGAGGAACTATATCCGGATCGAGATCCTCTAGAGT
CGACCTGCAGGCATGCAAGCTTGTATTCTATAGTGTCACCTAAATCGTATGTGTATGATACATAAGGTTA
TGTATTAATTGTAGCCGCGTTCTAACGACAATATGTACAAGCCTAATTGTGTAGCATCTGGCTTACTGAA
GCAGACCCTATCATCTCTCTCGTAAACTGCCGTCAGAGTCGGTTTGGTTGGACGAACCTTCTGAGTTTCT
GGTAACGCCGTTCCGCACCCCGGAAATGGTCAGCGAACCAATCAGCAGGGTCATCGCTAGCCAGATCCTC
TACGCCGGACGCATCGTGGCCGGCATCACCGGCGCCACAGGTGCGGTTGCTGGCGCCTATATCGCCGACA
TCACCGATGGGGAAGATCGGGCTCGCCACTTCGGGCTCATGAGCGCTTGTTTCGGCGTGGGTATGGTGGC
AGGCCCCGTGGCCGGGGGACTGTTGGGCGCCATCTCCTTGCACCATTCCTTGCGGCGGCGGTGCTCAACG
GCCTCAACCTACTACTGGGCTGCTTCCTAATGCAGGAGTCGCATAAGGGAGAGCGTCGATATGGTGCACT
CTCAGTACAATCTGCTCTGATGCCGCATAGTTAAGCCAGCCCCGACACCCGCCAACACCCGCTGACGCGC
CCTGACGGGCTTGTCTGCTCCCGGCATCCGCTTACAGACAAGCTGTGACCGTCTCCGGGAGCTGCATGTG
TCAGAGGTTTTCACCGTCATCACCGAAACGCGCGAGACGAAAGGGCCTCGTGATACGCCTATTTTTATAG
GTTAATGTCATGATAATAATGGTTTCTTAGACGTCAGGTGGCACTTTTCGGGGAAATGTGCGCGGAACCC
CTATTTGTTTATTTTTCTAAATACATTCAAATATGTATCCGCTCATGAGACAATAACCCTGATAAATGCT
TCAATAATATTGAAAAAGGAAGAGTATGAGTATTCAACATTTCCGTGTCGCCCTTATTCCCTTTTTTGCG
GCATTTTGCCTTCCTGTTTTTGCTCACCCAGAAACGCTGGTGAAAGTAAAAGATGCTGAAGATCAGTTGG
GTGCACGAGTGGGTTACATCGAACTGGATCTCAACAGCGGTAAGATCCTTGAGAGTTTTCGCCCCGAAGA
ACGTTTTCCAATGATGAGCACTTTTAAAGTTCTGCTATGTGGCGCGGTATTATCCCGTATTGACGCCGGG
CAAGAGCAACTCGGTCGCCGCATACACTATTCTCAGAATGACTTGGTTGAGTACTCACCAGTCACAGAAA
AGCATCTTACGGATGGCATGACAGTAAGAGAATTATGCAGTGCTGCCATAACCATGAGTGATAACACTGC
GGCCAACTTACTTCTGACAACGATCGGAGGACCGAAGGAGCTAACCGCTTTTTTGCACAACATGGGGGAT
CATGTAACTCGCCTTGATCGTTGGGAACCGGAGCTGAATGAAGCCATACCAAACGACGAGCGTGACACCA
CGATGCCTGTAGCAATGGCAACAACGTTGCGCAAACTATTAACTGGCGAACTACTTACTCTAGCTTCCCG
GCAACAATTAATAGACTGGATGGAGGCGGATAAAGTTGCAGGACCACTTCTGCGCTCGGCCCTTCCGGCT
GGCTGGTTTATTGCTGATAAATCTGGAGCCGGTGAGCGTGGGTCTCGCGGTATCATTGCAGCACTGGGGC
CAGATGGTAAGCCCTCCCGTATCGTAGTTATCTACACGACGGGGAGTCAGGCAACTATGGATGAACGAAA
TAGACAGATCGCTGAGATAGGTGCCTCACTGATTAAGCATTGGTAACTGTCAGACCAAGTTTACTCATAT
ATACTTTAGATTGATTTAAAACTTCATTTTTAATTTAAAAGGATCTAGGTGAAGATCCTTTTTGATAATC
TCATGACCAAAATCCCTTAACGTGAGTTTTCGTTCCACTGAGCGTCAGACCCCGTAGAAAAGATCAAAGG
ATCTTCTTGAGATCCTTTTTTTCTGCGCGTAATCTGCTGCTTGCAAACAAAAAAACCACCGCTACCAGCG
GTGGTTTGTTTGCCGGATCAAGAGCTACCAACTCTTTTTCCGAAGGTAACTGGCTTCAGCAGAGCGCAGA
TACCAAATACTGTCCTTCTAGTGTAGCCGTAGTTAGGCCACCACTTCAAGAACTCTGTAGCACCGCCTAC
ATACCTCGCTCTGCTAATCCTGTTACCAGTGGCTGCTGCCAGTGGCGATAAGTCGTGTCTTACCGGGTTG
GACTCAAGACGATAGTTACCGGATAAGGCGCAGCGGTCGGGCTGAACGGGGGGTTCGTGCACACAGCCCA
GCTTGGAGCGAACGACCTACACCGAACTGAGATACCTACAGCGTGAGCTATGAGAAAGCGCCACGCTTCC
CGAAGGGAGAAAGGCGGACAGGTATCCGGTAAGCGGCAGGGTCGGAACAGGAGAGCGCACGAGGGAGCTT
CCAGGGGGAAACGCCTGGTATCTTTATAGTCCTGTCGGGTTTCGCCACCTCTGACTTGAGCGTCGATTTT
TGTGATGCTCGTCAGGGGGGCGGAGCCTATGGAAAAACGCCAGCAACGCGGCCTTTTTACGGTTCCTGGC
CTTTTGCTGGCCTTTTGCTCACATGTTCTTTCCTGCGTTATCCCCTGATTCTGTGGATAACCGTATTACC
GCCTTTGAGTGAGCTGATACCGCTCGCCGCAGCCGAACGACCGAGCGCAGCGAGTCAGTGAGCGAGGAAG
CGGAAGAGCGCCCAATACGCAAACCGCCTCTCCCCGCGCGTTGGCCGATTCATTAATGCAGGGGGAT
