>Addgene plasmid #33305 | pT7-L3-S3T1L | addgene partial sequence | sequence record 41368 | pBR322ori-F 5'-GGGAAACGCCTGGTATCTTT-3'
CTTGAGCGTCGATTTTTGTGATGCTCGTCAGGGGGGCGGAGCCTATGGAAAAACGCCAGCAACGCGGCCT
TTTTACGGTTCCTGGCCTTTTGCTGGCCTTTTGCTCACATGTTCTTTCCTGCGTTATCCCCTGATTCTGT
GGATAACCGTATTACCGCCTTTGAGTGAGCTGATACCGCTCGCCGCAGCCGAACGACCGAGCGCAGCGAG
TCAGTGAGCGAGGAAGCGGAAGAGCGCCCAATACGCAAACCGCCTCTCCCCGCGCGTTGGCCGATTCATT
AATGCAGGGGGATATCGATCCCGGGAATTCTAATACGACTCACTATAGCTAATCGTCAGGATGAAGCGGA
TTCCAAGGAAGACAAAGGGCAAATCCAGCGGAAAGGGCAATGACTCAACAGAAAGATCGGACGATGGCTC
GAGCCAATTACGAGACAAGCAAAACAATAAGGCTGGCCCTGCCACTACGGAGCCTGGCACATCTAACCGA
GAGCAATACAGAGCCCGACCAGGTATTGCATCTGTGCAGAGGGCCACTGAAAGTGCAGAACTGCCCATGA
AGAATAATGACGAAGGGACGCCAGATAAGAAAGGAAATACTAGGGGCGACTTAGTTAATGAGCATAGTGA
GGCTAAAGACGAGGCGGATGAAGCGACGCAGAAGCAGGCAAAAGACACAGACAAAAGTAAAGCGCAAGTC
ACATATTCAGACACTGGTATCAATAATGCTAATGAACTGTCAAGATCTGGGAATGTGGATAATGAGGGTG
GAAGTAATCAGAAGCCGATGTCCACCAGAATAGCTGAAGCAACGTCT
