>Addgene plasmid #33305 | pT7-L3-S3T1L | addgene partial sequence | sequence record 41502 | SP6 5'-ATTTAGGTGACACTATAG-3'
AGGACTCGATCCGGATATAGTTCCTCCTTTCAGCAAAAAACCCCTCAAGACCCGTTTAGAGGCCCCAAGG
GGTTATGCTAGTTATTGCTCAGCGGTGGCAGCAGCCAACTCAGCTTCCTTTCGGGCTTTGTTAGCAGCCG
GATCCTTTTTTTTGAGCTCTCCCTTAGCCATCCGAGTGGACGACGTCCTCCTTCGGATGCCCAGGTCGGA
CCGCGAGGAGGTGGAGATGCCATGCCGACCCGATGATTAGGCGCCACCCACCACCAAGACACCGGCACAT
GTCTTGGCGACCACATCGGCTCACTCACCCATTACACGCGAATTGGAAACACCAGCAATCTAGCATCAGT
AGCATCAGCTGCTACCCATCGACCTCGATCCAGCGAAATACTCAAAGATGACGTAACCACTGAATCGTCC
AACGCCGATCGAGTCCAAAGTCTCATCGTTTCACGCATGTCTATCTTCAAATTCTTATCCTTCATCATCA
CACAAAACCTGAAACACTGGGCATCAATGGTAGCAAATGAAGAAGCCATTCTGAAAACACGTTCACTAAA
AGGTATCATCATCTGTATCTTGTCCAGCTCAGTAGCGTTGTGTGCTAAATCATCCATCTCAAGTTTGAAT
TGCATACAGTTCAGCACAAGACATGTTTTGAGTACACAGATAGCTTCTGCCGTTTCCTCGCAATATAACT
CATTGATGCATCG
